Addgene plasmid #205452: TRE-UBC-Crry-T2A-GFP
Purpose: lentiviral plasmid for expression of mouse Crry
Depositing lab: Deepta Bhattacharya. Publication: Engineering human pluripotent stem cell lines to evade xenogeneic transplantation barriers. Pizzato HA, Alonso-Guallart P, Woods J, Connelly JP, Fehniger TA, Atkinson JP, Pruett-Miller SM, Monsma FJ Jr, Bhattacharya D. Stem Cell Reports. 2023 Dec 22:S2213-6711(23)00496-4. doi: 10.1016/j.stemcr.2023.12.003. PubMed 38215755.
Backbone
  Vector backbone: pCW
  Vector type: Mammalian Expression
  Selectable markers: GFP
Growth in bacteria
  Bacterial resistance: Ampicillin, 100 μg/mL
  Growth temperature: 37°C
  Growth strain: DH5alpha
  Copy number: High Copy
Gene/Insert
  Gene/Insert name: Crry
  Species: M. musculus (mouse)
  Entrez Gene: Cr1l (a.k.a. Crry, Mcp, mCRY)
  Promoter: UBC
  Cloning method: Gibson Cloning
Terms and licenses: Academic/Nonprofit Terms; Industry Terms: Not Available to Industry
Depositor comments: Please visit https://www.biorxiv.org/content/10.1101/2023.06.27.546594v1 for bioRxiv preprint.
How to cite: TRE-UBC-Crry-T2A-GFP was a gift from Deepta Bhattacharya (Addgene plasmid # 205452 ; http://n2t.net/addgene:205452 ; RRID:Addgene_205452)
