[The description below was written by a language model from this plasmid's Addgene catalogue record and pLannotate feature annotations shown in this document.]
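Description:
TRE-UBC-Crry-T2A-GFP is an HIV-1-derived lentiviral transfer plasmid built on the pCW backbone for expressing mouse Crry (Cr1l) in mammalian cells. It is propagated in E. coli as a high-copy plasmid through a ColE1/pUC-type origin with ampicillin selection (AmpR). An f1 origin is also present. Outside the viral region sits an SV40/EM7-driven BleoR cassette, which could confer Zeocin resistance in transfected cells or bacteria, but it would not be carried into the integrated provirus. The catalogue lists GFP as the only selectable marker.

A CMV enhancer/promoter fused to a truncated 5' LTR drives production of the viral genome in packaging cells. The genome contains the Ψ packaging signal with a gag fragment, the RRE for Rev-dependent nuclear export, and the cPPT/CTS. Downstream of the payload are a WPRE to enhance transcript expression, a nef fragment, a second truncated LTR and a bGH polyadenylation signal.

The payload region begins with a tight Tet-responsive promoter retained from the backbone, immediately followed by the human ubiquitin C promoter, which the record names as the promoter for the insert. Expression should therefore be constitutive. The feature table shows no Tet transactivator, and the record does not say whether the TRE has any functional role. UbC drives the Crry coding sequence followed by an Emerald-type GFP. According to the construct name the two are joined by a T2A self-cleaving peptide, although it is not separately annotated, so the two proteins arise from one transcript and transduced cells can be identified or sorted by fluorescence.

Crry is a complement regulator that acts as a factor I cofactor and accelerates convertase decay. The associated work concerns engineering human pluripotent stem cells to evade xenogeneic transplantation barriers.
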