Features (pLannotate 1.2.2; 33 found; start..end, strand, type, name):
     31..83      -  misc_feature   bom (fragment): basis of mobility region from pBR322
    238..617     +  enhancer       CMV enhancer: human cytomegalovirus immediate early enhancer
    618..817     +  promoter       CMV promoter: human cytomegalovirus (CMV) immediate early promoter
    835..1015    +  LTR            5' LTR (truncated): truncated 5' long terminal repeat (LTR) from HIV-1
   1062..1187    +  misc_feature   HIV-1 Ψ: packaging signal of human immunodeficiency virus type 1
   1171..1534    +  CDS            HIV-1 gag (fragment): gag protein from human immunodeficiency virus 1; gag
   1680..1913    +  misc_feature   RRE: The Rev response element (RRE) of HIV-1 allows for Rev-dependent mRNA export from the nucleus to the cytoplasm.
   2290..2390    +  CDS            Rev (fragment): human immunodeficiency virus 1 (HIV-1) Rev protein; rev; enhances nuclear export of unspliced and incompletely spliced viral mRNAs
   2440..2557    +  misc_feature   cPPT/CTS: central polypurine tract and central termination sequence of HIV-1
   2605..2916    +  promoter       tight TRE promoter: Tet-responsive promoter PTight, consisting of seven tet operator sequences followed by the minimal CMV promoter
   2988..4199    +  promoter       UbC promoter: human ubiquitin C promoter
   4235..5554    +  CDS            Cr1l (fragment): CR1L_MOUSE - Also known as Crry, Cry. Experimental evidence at protein level: Swiss-Prot protein existence level 1. Acts as a cofactor for complement factor I, a serine protease which protects autologous cells against complement-mediated injury by cleaving C3b and C4b deposited on host tissue. Also acts as a decay- accelerating factor, preventing the formation of C4b2a and C3bBb, the amplification convertases of the complement cascade. Plays a crucial role in early embryonic development by maintaining fetomaternal tolerance. Also acts as a costimulatory factor for T-cells which favors IL-4 sec
   5613..6331    +  CDS            EmGFP (fragment): Emerald GFP mammalian codon-optimized
   6368..6391    +  misc_feature   MCS (fragment): pBluescript multiple cloning site
   6391..6979    +  misc_feature   WPRE: woodchuck hepatitis virus posttranscriptional regulatory element
   6980..6999    +  misc_feature   MCS (fragment): pBluescript multiple cloning site
   7001..7501    +  CDS            nef (fragment): NEF_HV1LA - Experimental evidence at protein level: Swiss-Prot protein existence level 1. Extracellular Nef protein targets CD4(+) T-lymphocytes for apoptosis by interacting with CXCR4 surface receptors. From Human immunodeficiency virus type 1 group M subtype B (isolate Lai) (HIV-1).
   7508..7688    +  LTR            5' LTR (truncated): truncated 5' long terminal repeat (LTR) from HIV-1
   7720..7944    +  polyA_signal   bGH poly(A) signal: bovine growth hormone polyadenylation signal
   7948..7969    +  promoter       SV40 promoter (fragment): SV40 enhancer and early promoter
   7990..8418    +  rep_origin     f1 ori (sequence partly withheld): f1 bacteriophage origin of replication; arrow indicates direction of (+) strand synthesis
   8432..8761    +  promoter       SV40 promoter: SV40 enhancer and early promoter
   8809..8856    +  promoter       EM7 promoter: synthetic bacterial promoter&nbsp
   8875..9249    +  CDS            BleoR: antibiotic-binding protein; Sh ble from Streptoalloteichus hindustanus; confers resistance to bleomycin, phleomycin, and Zeocin™
   9259..9384    +  CDS            ble (fragment): BLE_KLEPN - Experimental evidence at protein level: Swiss-Prot protein existence level 1. Binding protein with a strong affinity to the bleomycin family of antibiotics. Binds to CL990; an antimitotic-antibiotic compound. From Klebsiella pneumoniae.
   9379..9500    +  polyA_signal   SV40 poly(A) signal: SV40 polyadenylation signal
   9571..9593    -  protein_bind   lac operator (fragment): The lac repressor binds to the lac operator to inhibit transcription in E. coli. This inhibition can be relieved by adding lactose or isopropyl-β-D-thiogalactopyranoside (IPTG). lac repressor encoded by lacI
   9597..9627    -  promoter       lac promoter: promoter for the E. coli lac operon
   9642..9663    -  protein_bind   CAP binding site: CAP binding activates transcription in the presence of cAMP. E. coli catabolite activator protein
   9676..9768    -  CDS            lacI (fragment): lac repressor; lacI; The lac repressor binds to the lac operator to inhibit transcription in E. coli. This inhibition can be relieved by adding lactose or isopropyl-β-D-thiogalactopyranoside (IPTG).
   9951..10539   -  rep_origin     ori: high-copy-number ColE1/pMB1/pBR322/pUC origin of replication
  10710..11570   -  CDS            AmpR: β-lactamase; bla; confers resistance to ampicillin, carbenicillin, and related antibiotics
  11571..11675   -  promoter       AmpR promoter: bla
>Addgene plasmid #205452 | TRE-UBC-Crry-T2A-GFP | addgene full sequence | sequence record 409739 | Addgene NGS Result
GTCGACGGATCGGGAGATCTCCCGATCCCCTATGGTGCACTCTCAGTACAATCTGCTCTGATGCCGCATA
GTTAAGCCAGTATCTGCTCCCTGCTTGTGTGTTGGAGGTCGCTGAGTAGTGCGCGAGCAAAATTTAAGCT
ACAACAAGGCAAGGCTTGACCGACAATTGCATGAAGAATCTGCTTAGGGTTAGGCGTTTTGCGCTGCTTC
GCGATGTACGGGCCAGATATACGCGTTGACATTGATTATTGACTAGTTATTAATAGTAATCAATTACGGG
GTCATTAGTTCATAGCCCATATATGGAGTTCCGCGTTACATAACTTACGGTAAATGGCCCGCCTGGCTGA
CCGCCCAACGACCCCCGCCCATTGACGTCAATAATGACGTATGTTCCCATAGTAACGCCAATAGGGACTT
TCCATTGACGTCAATGGGTGGAGTATTTACGGTAAACTGCCCACTTGGCAGTACATCAAGTGTATCATAT
GCCAAGTACGCCCCCTATTGACGTCAATGACGGTAAATGGCCCGCCTGGCATTATGCCCAGTACATGACC
TTATGGGACTTTCCTACTTGGCAGTACATCTACGTATTAGTCATCGCTATTACCATGGTGATGCGGTTTT
GGCAGTACATCAATGGGCGTGGATAGCGGTTTGACTCACGGGGATTTCCAAGTCTCCACCCCATTGACGT
CAATGGGAGTTTGTTTTGGCACCAAAATCAACGGGACTTTCCAAAATGTCGTAACAACTCCGCCCCATTG
ACGCAAATGGGCGGTAGGCGTGTACGGTGGGAGGTCTATATAAGCAGCGCGTTTTGCCTGTACTGGGTCT
CTCTGGTTAGACCAGATCTGAGCCTGGGAGCTCTCTGGCTAACTAGGGAACCCACTGCTTAAGCCTCAAT
AAAGCTTGCCTTGAGTGCTTCAAGTAGTGTGTGCCCGTCTGTTGTGTGACTCTGGTAACTAGAGATCCCT
CAGACCCTTTTAGTCAGTGTGGAAAATCTCTAGCAGTGGCGCCCGAACAGGGACTTGAAAGCGAAAGGGA
AACCAGAGGAGCTCTCTCGACGCAGGACTCGGCTTGCTGAAGCGCGCACGGCAAGAGGCGAGGGGCGGCG
ACTGGTGAGTACGCCAAAAATTTTGACTAGCGGAGGCTAGAAGGAGAGAGATGGGTGCGAGAGCGTCAGT
ATTAAGCGGGGGAGAATTAGATCGCGATGGGAAAAAATTCGGTTAAGGCCAGGGGGAAAGAAAAAATATA
AATTAAAACATATAGTATGGGCAAGCAGGGAGCTAGAACGATTCGCAGTTAATCCTGGCCTGTTAGAAAC
ATCAGAAGGCTGTAGACAAATACTGGGACAGCTACAACCATCCCTTCAGACAGGATCAGAAGAACTTAGA
TCATTATATAATACAGTAGCAACCCTCTATTGTGTGCATCAAAGGATAGAGATAAAAGACACCAAGGAAG
CTTTAGACAAGATAGAGGAAGAGCAAAACAAAAGTAAGACCACCGCACAGCAAGCGGCCGCTGATCTTCA
GACCTGGAGGAGGAGATATGAGGGACAATTGGAGAAGTGAATTATATAAATATAAAGTAGTAAAAATTGA
ACCATTAGGAGTAGCACCCACCAAGGCAAAGAGAAGAGTGGTGCAGAGAGAAAAAAGAGCAGTGGGAATA
GGAGCTTTGTTCCTTGGGTTCTTGGGAGCAGCAGGAAGCACTATGGGCGCAGCGTCAATGACGCTGACGG
TACAGGCCAGACAATTATTGTCTGGTATAGTGCAGCAGCAGAACAATTTGCTGAGGGCTATTGAGGCGCA
ACAGCATCTGTTGCAACTCACAGTCTGGGGCATCAAGCAGCTCCAGGCAAGAATCCTGGCTGTGGAAAGA
TACCTAAAGGATCAACAGCTCCTGGGGATTTGGGGTTGCTCTGGAAAACTCATTTGCACCACTGCTGTGC
CTTGGAATGCTAGTTGGAGTAATAAATCTCTGGAACAGATTTGGAATCACACGACCTGGATGGAGTGGGA
CAGAGAAATTAACAATTACACAAGCTTAATACACTCCTTAATTGAAGAATCGCAAAACCAGCAAGAAAAG
AATGAACAAGAATTATTGGAATTAGATAAATGGGCAAGTTTGTGGAATTGGTTTAACATAACAAATTGGC
TGTGGTATATAAAATTATTCATAATGATAGTAGGAGGCTTGGTAGGTTTAAGAATAGTTTTTGCTGTACT
TTCTATAGTGAATAGAGTTAGGCAGGGATATTCACCATTATCGTTTCAGACCCACCTCCCAACCCCGAGG
GGACCCGACAGGCCCGAAGGAATAGAAGAAGAAGGTGGAGAGAGAGACAGAGACAGATCCATTCGATTAG
TGAACGGATCGGCACTGCGTGCGCCAATTCTGCAGACAAATGGCAGTATTCATCCACAATTTTAAAAGAA
AAGGGGGGATTGGGGGGTACAGTGCAGGGGAAAGAATAGTAGACATAATAGCAACAGACATACAAACTAA
AGAATTACAAAAACAAATTACAAAAATTCAAAATTTTCGGGTTTATTACAGGGACAGCAGAGATCCAGTT
TGGTTAATTCTAGTTTTACTCCCTATCAGTGATAGAGAACGTATGTCGAGTTTACTCCCTATCAGTGATA
GAGAACGATGTCGAGTTTACTCCCTATCAGTGATAGAGAACGTATGTCGAGTTTACTCCCTATCAGTGAT
AGAGAACGTATGTCGAGTTTACTCCCTATCAGTGATAGAGAACGTATGTCGAGTTTATCCCTATCAGTGA
TAGAGAACGTATGTCGAGTTTACTCCCTATCAGTGATAGAGAACGTATGTCGAGGTAGGCGTGTACGGTG
GGAGGCCTATATAAGCAGAGCTCGTTTAGTGAACCGTCAGATCGCCTGGAGAATTCGTTAACGGATCCTC
TAGAGCTCAGCCTCGAGATTTAAATTTAATTAACCCACCCAAGATCTGGCCTCCGCGCCGGGTTTTGGCG
CCTCCCGCGGGCGCCCCCCTCCTCACGGCGAGCGCTGCCACGTCAGACGAAGGGCGCAGCGAGCGTCCTG
ATCCTTCCGCCCGGACGCTCAGGACAGCGGCCCGCTGCTCATAAGACTCGGCCTTAGAACCCCAGTATCA
GCAGAAGGACATTTTAGGACGGGACTTGGGTGACTCTAGGGCACTGGTTTTCTTTCCAGAGAGCGGAACA
GGCGAGGAAAAGTAGTCCCTTCTCGGCGATTCTGCGGAGGGATCTCCGTGGGGCGGTGAACGCCGATGAT
TATATAAGGACGCGCCGGGTGTGGCACAGCTAGTTCCGTCGCAGCCGGGATTTGGGTCGCGGTTCTTGTT
TGTGGATCGCTGTGATCGTCACTTGGTGAGTAGCGGGCTGCTGGGCTGGCCGGGGCTTTCGTGGCCGCCG
GGCCGCTCGGTGGGACGGAAGCGTGTGGAGAGACCGCCAAGGGCTGTAGTCTGGGTCCGCGAGCAAGGTT
GCCCTGAACTGGGGGTTGGGGGGAGCGCAGCAAAATGGCGGCTGTTCCCGAGTCTTGAATGGAAGACGCT
TGTGAGGCGGGCTGTGAGGTCGTTGAAACAAGGTGGGGGGCATGGTGGGCGGCAAGAACCCAAGGTCTTG
AGGCCTTCGCTAATGCGGGAAAGCTCTTATTCGGGTGAGATGGGCTGGGGCACCATCTGGGGACCCTGAC
GTGAAGTTTGTCACTGACTGGAGAACTCGGTTTGTCGTCTGTTGCGGGGGCGGCAGTTATGGCGGTGCCG
TTGGGCAGTGCACCCGTACCTTTGGGAGCGCGCGCCCTCGTCGTGTCGTGACGTCACCCGTTCTGTTGGC
TTATAATGCAGGGTGGGGCCACCTGCCGGTAGGTGTGCGGTAGGCTTTTCTCCGTCGCAGGACGCAGGGT
TCGGGCCTAGGGTAGGCTCTCCTGAATCGACAGGCGCCGGACCTCTGGTGAGGGGAGGGATAAGTGAGGC
GTCAGTTTCTTTGGTCGGTTTTATGTACCTATCTTCTTAAGTAGCTGAAGCTCCGGTTTTGAACTATGCG
CTCGGGGTTGGCGAGTGTGTTTTGTGAAGTTTTTTAGGCACCTTTTGAAATGTAATCATTTGGGTCAATA
TGTAATTTTCAGTGTTAGACTAGTAAATTGTCCGCTAAATTCTGGCCGTTTTTGGCTTTTTTGTTAGACG
AAGCTTGGTACCGAGCTCGGATCTCCACCCCGTAATGGAAGTGTCCTCCAGATCCAGCGAGCCTCTGGAT
CCCGTGTGGCTCCTGGTCGCCTTCGGAAGAGGAGGCGTCAAGCTGGAGGTCCTGCTGCTGTTTCTGCTCC
CCTTCACACTGGGCCACTGTCCTGCCCCTAGCCAACTGCCCTCCGCCAAGCCTATCAACCTCACCGATGA
GTCCATGTTTCCCATTGGCACCTACCTCCTGTATGAGTGCCTCCCTGGATATATTAAGAGACAGTTCTCC
ATCACATGCAAGCAGGATTCCACCTGGACCAGCGCCGAAGACAAGTGCATCAGGAAGCAGTGCAAAACCC
CTTCCGATCCCGAAAATGGACTCGTGCACGTGCACACAGGAATCCAGTTCGGCTCCAGAATTAATTATAC
ATGTAATCAGGGCTACAGACTGATCGGCAGCTCCAGCGCTGTCTGTGTGATTACCGATCAGAGCGTGGAT
TGGGACACCGAGGCCCCTATCTGTGAGTGGATCCCTTGCGAGATTCCCCCTGGCATTCCTAACGGCGACT
TCTTTAGCTCCACCAGAGAGGATTTCCACTACGGCATGGTCGTCACCTACAGGTGCAACACAGACGCCAG
GGGAAAAGCCCTGTTCAACCTGGTCGGCGAGCCTTCCCTCTATTGCACATCCAATGACGGCGAAATCGGC
GTCTGGAGCGGACCTCCCCCCCAATGCATCGAACTGAACAAGTGCACACCCCCCCCTTATGTGGAGAATG
CCGTCATGCTCAGCGAAAATAGGTCCCTGTTTTCCCTGAGGGACATCGTGGAGTTCAGGTGTCACCCTGG
CTTCATCATGAAGGGAGCCAGCAGCGTGCATTGCCAGAGCCTCAATAAGTGGGAGCCCGAGCTGCCCTCC
TGCTTCAAGGGCGTCATTTGCAGACTGCCCCAGGAGATGAGCGGCTTCCAAAAGGGCCTCGGCATGAAGA
AAGAGTACTACTATGGCGAAAATGTCACCCTGGAATGCGAGGATGGCTATACACTCGAGGGCAGCTCCCA
GAGCCAGTGCCAGAGCGATGGCAGCTGGAACCCTCTCCTGGCTAAGTGCGTGTCCAGGAGCATCAGCGGC
CTGATTGTGGGCATCTTTATTGGAATTATTGTCTTCATCCTCGTGATCATTGTGTTTATCTGGATGATTC
TGAAGTACAAAAAAAGAAACACCACAGATGAAAAGTATAAAGAGGTGGGCATTCATCTCAACTACAAGGA
GGATAGCTGCGTGAGACTGCAGTCCCTGCTCACATCCCAAGAAAATAGCAGCACCACATCCCCCGCCAGA
AATTCCCTCACCCAAGAGGTGTCCTTAGAGGGCAGAGGAAGTCTTCTAACATGCGGTGACGTGGAGGAGA
ATCCCGGCCCTGTGGTGAGCAAGGGCGAGGAGCTGTTCACCGGGGTGGTGCCCATCCTGGTCGAGCTGGA
CGGCGACGTAAACGGCCACAAGTTCAGCGTGTCCGGCGAGGGCGAGGGCGATGCCACCTACGGCAAGCTG
ACCCTGAAGTTCATCTGCACCACCGGCAAGCTGCCCGTGCCCTGGCCCACCCTCGTGACCACCTTGACCT
ACGGCGTGCAGTGCTTCGCCCGCTACCCCGACCACATGAAGCAGCACGACTTCTTCAAGTCCGCCATGCC
CGAAGGCTACGTCCAGGAGCGCACCATCTTCTTCAAGGACGACGGCAACTACAAGACCCGCGCCGAGGTG
AAGTTCGAGGGCGACACCCTGGTGAACCGCATCGAGCTGAAGGGCATCGACTTCAAGGAGGACGGCAACA
TCCTGGGGCACAAGCTGGAGTACAACTACAACAGCCACAAGGTCTATATCACCGCCGACAAGCAGAAGAA
CGGCATCAAGGTGAACTTCAAGACCCGCCACAACATCGAGGACGGCAGCGTGCAGCTCGCCGACCACTAC
CAGCAGAACACCCCCATCGGCGACGGCCCCGTGCTGCTGCCCGACAACCACTACCTGAGCACCCAGTCCG
CCCTGAGCAAAGACCCCAACGAGAAGCGCGATCACATGGTCCTGCTGGAGTTCGTGACCGCCGCCGGGAT
CACTCTCGGCATGGACGAGCTGTACAAGTAATGTACAAGTAAAGCGGCCGCGACTCTAGTCCCTCCCAAT
TCGATATCAAGCTTATCGATAATCAACCTCTGGATTACAAAATTTGTGAAAGATTGACTGGTATTCTTAA
CTATGTTGCTCCTTTTACGCTATGTGGATACGCTGCTTTAATGCCTTTGTATCATGCTATTGCTTCCCGT
ATGGCTTTCATTTTCTCCTCCTTGTATAAATCCTGGTTGCTGTCTCTTTATGAGGAGTTGTGGCCCGTTG
TCAGGCAACGTGGCGTGGTGTGCACTGTGTTTGCTGACGCAACCCCCACTGGTTGGGGCATTGCCACCAC
CTGTCAGCTCCTTTCCGGGACTTTCGCTTTCCCCCTCCCTATTGCCACGGCGGAACTCATCGCCGCCTGC
CTTGCCCGCTGCTGGACAGGGGCTCGGCTGTTGGGCACTGACAATTCCGTGGTGTTGTCGGGGAAATCAT
CGTCCTTTCCTTGGCTGCTCGCCTGTGTTGCCACCTGGATTCTGCGCGGGACGTCCTTCTGCTACGTCCC
TTCGGCCCTCAATCCAGCGGACCTTCCTTCCCGCGGCCTGCTGCCGGCTCTGCGGCCTCTTCCGCGTCTT
CGCCTTCGCCCTCAGACGAGTCGGATCTCCCTTTGGGCCGCCTCCCCGCATCGATACCGTCGACCTCGAT
CGAGACCTAGAAAAACATGGAGCAATCACAAGTAGCAATACAGCAGCTACCAATGCTGATTGTGCCTGGC
TAGAAGCACAAGAGGAGGAGGAGGTGGGTTTTCCAGTCACACCTCAGGTACCTTTAAGACCAATGACTTA
CAAGGCAGCTGTAGATCTTAGCCACTTTTTAAAAGAAAAGGGGGGACTGGAAGGGCTAATTCACTCCCAA
CGAAGACAAGATATCCTTGATCTGTGGATCTACCACACACAAGGCTACTTCCCTGATTGGCAGAACTACA
CACCAGGGCCAGGGATCAGATATCCACTGACCTTTGGATGGTGCTACAAGCTAGTACCAGTTGAGCAAGA
GAAGGTAGAAGAAGCCAATGAAGGAGAGAACACCCGCTTGTTACACCCTGTGAGCCTGCATGGGATGGAT
GACCCGGAGAGAGAAGTATTAGAGTGGAGGTTTGACAGCCGCCTAGCATTTCATCACATGGCCCGAGAGC
TGCATCCGGACTGTACTGGGTCTCTCTGGTTAGACCAGATCTGAGCCTGGGAGCTCTCTGGCTAACTAGG
GAACCCACTGCTTAAGCCTCAATAAAGCTTGCCTTGAGTGCTTCAAGTAGTGTGTGCCCGTCTGTTGTGT
GACTCTGGTAACTAGAGATCCCTCAGACCCTTTTAGTCAGTGTGGAAAATCTCTAGCAGGGCCCGTTTAA
ACCCGCTGATCAGCCTCGACTGTGCCTTCTAGTTGCCAGCCATCTGTTGTTTGCCCCTCCCCCGTGCCTT
CCTTGACCCTGGAAGGTGCCACTCCCACTGTCCTTTCCTAATAAAATGAGGAAATTGCATCGCATTGTCT
GAGTAGGTGTCATTCTATTCTGGGGGGTGGGGTGGGGCAGGACAGCAAGGGGGAGGATTGGGAAGACAAT
AGCAGGCATGCTGGGGATGCGGTGGGCTCTATGGCTTCTGAGGCGGAAAGAACCAGCTGGGGCTCTAGGG
GGTATCCCC
[124 nt withheld, positions 7990-8113]
C
[91 nt withheld, positions 8115-8205]
A
[49 nt withheld, positions 8207-8255]
CCTTTGACGTTGGAGTCCACGTTCTTT
[37 nt withheld, positions 8283-8319]
ACCCTATCTCGGTCTATTCTTTTGATTTATAAGGGATTTTGCCGATTTCGGCCTATTGGTTAAAAAATGA
GCTGATTTAACAAAAATTTAACGCGAATTAATTCTGTGGAATGTGTGTCAGTTAGGGTGTGGAAAGTCCC
CAGGCTCCCCAGCAGGCAGAAGTATGCAAAGCATGCATCTCAATTAGTCAGCAACCAGGTGTGGAAAGTC
CCCAGGCTCCCCAGCAGGCAGAAGTATGCAAAGCATGCATCTCAATTAGTCAGCAACCATAGTCCCGCCC
CTAACTCCGCCCATCCCGCCCCTAACTCCGCCCAGTTCCGCCCATTCTCCGCCCCATGGCTGACTAATTT
TTTTTATTTATGCAGAGGCCGAGGCCGCCTCTGCCTCTGAGCTATTCCAGAAGTAGTGAGGAGGCTTTTT
TGGAGGCCTAGGCTTTTGCAAAAAGCTCCCGGGAGCTTGTATATCCATTTTCGGATCTGATCAGCACGTG
TTGACAATTAATCATCGGCATAGTATATCGGCATAGTATAATACGACAAGGTGAGGAACTAAACCATGGC
CAAGTTGACCAGTGCCGTTCCGGTGCTCACCGCGCGCGACGTCGCCGGAGCGGTCGAGTTCTGGACCGAC
CGGCTCGGGTTCTCCCGGGACTTCGTGGAGGACGACTTCGCCGGTGTGGTCCGGGACGACGTGACCCTGT
TCATCAGCGCGGTCCAGGACCAGGTGGTGCCGGACAACACCCTGGCCTGGGTGTGGGTGCGCGGCCTGGA
CGAGCTGTACGCCGAGTGGTCGGAGGTCGTGTCCACGAACTTCCGGGACGCCTCCGGGCCGGCCATGACC
GAGATCGGCGAGCAGCCGTGGGGGCGGGAGTTCGCCCTGCGCGACCCGGCCGGCAACTGCGTGCACTTCG
TGGCCGAGGAGCAGGACTGACACGTGCTACGAGATTTCGATTCCACCGCCGCCTTCTATGAAAGGTTGGG
CTTCGGAATCGTTTTCCGGGACGCCGGCTGGATGATCCTCCAGCGCGGGGATCTCATGCTGGAGTTCTTC
GCCCACCCCAACTTGTTTATTGCAGCTTATAATGGTTACAAATAAAGCAATAGCATCACAAATTTCACAA
ATAAAGCATTTTTTTCACTGCATTCTAGTTGTGGTTTGTCCAAACTCATCAATGTATCTTATCATGTCTG
TATACCGTCGACCTCTAGCTAGAGCTTGGCGTAATCATGGTCATAGCTGTTTCCTGTGTGAAATTGTTAT
CCGCTCACAATTCCACACAACATACGAGCCGGAAGCATAAAGTGTAAAGCCTGGGGTGCCTAATGAGTGA
GCTAACTCACATTAATTGCGTTGCGCTCACTGCCCGCTTTCCAGTCGGGAAACCTGTCGTGCCAGCTGCA
TTAATGAATCGGCCAACGCGCGGGGAGAGGCGGTTTGCGTATTGGGCGCTCTTCCGCTTCCTCGCTCACT
GACTCGCTGCGCTCGGTCGTTCGGCTGCGGCGAGCGGTATCAGCTCACTCAAAGGCGGTAATACGGTTAT
CCACAGAATCAGGGGATAACGCAGGAAAGAACATGTGAGCAAAAGGCCAGCAAAAGGCCAGGAACCGTAA
AAAGGCCGCGTTGCTGGCGTTTTTCCATAGGCTCCGCCCCCCTGACGAGCATCACAAAAATCGACGCTCA
AGTCAGAGGTGGCGAAACCCGACAGGACTATAAAGATACCAGGCGTTTCCCCCTGGAAGCTCCCTCGTGC
GCTCTCCTGTTCCGACCCTGCCGCTTACCGGATACCTGTCCGCCTTTCTCCCTTCGGGAAGCGTGGCGCT
TTCTCATAGCTCACGCTGTAGGTATCTCAGTTCGGTGTAGGTCGTTCGCTCCAAGCTGGGCTGTGTGCAC
GAACCCCCCGTTCAGCCCGACCGCTGCGCCTTATCCGGTAACTATCGTCTTGAGTCCAACCCGGTAAGAC
ACGACTTATCGCCACTGGCAGCAGCCACTGGTAACAGGATTAGCAGAGCGAGGTATGTAGGCGGTGCTAC
AGAGTTCTTGAAGTGGTGGCCTAACTACGGCTACACTAGAAGAACAGTATTTGGTATCTGCGCTCTGCTG
AAGCCAGTTACCTTCGGAAAAAGAGTTGGTAGCTCTTGATCCGGCAAACAAACCACCGCTGGTAGCGGTG
GTTTTTTTGTTTGCAAGCAGCAGATTACGCGCAGAAAAAAAGGATCTCAAGAAGATCCTTTGATCTTTTC
TACGGGGTCTGACGCTCAGTGGAACGAAAACTCACGTTAAGGGATTTTGGTCATGAGATTATCAAAAAGG
ATCTTCACCTAGATCCTTTTAAATTAAAAATGAAGTTTTAAATCAATCTAAAGTATATATGAGTAAACTT
GGTCTGACAGTTACCAATGCTTAATCAGTGAGGCACCTATCTCAGCGATCTGTCTATTTCGTTCATCCAT
AGTTGCCTGACTCCCCGTCGTGTAGATAACTACGATACGGGAGGGCTTACCATCTGGCCCCAGTGCTGCA
ATGATACCGCGAGACCCACGCTCACCGGCTCCAGATTTATCAGCAATAAACCAGCCAGCCGGAAGGGCCG
AGCGCAGAAGTGGTCCTGCAACTTTATCCGCCTCCATCCAGTCTATTAATTGTTGCCGGGAAGCTAGAGT
AAGTAGTTCGCCAGTTAATAGTTTGCGCAACGTTGTTGCCATTGCTACAGGCATCGTGGTGTCACGCTCG
TCGTTTGGTATGGCTTCATTCAGCTCCGGTTCCCAACGATCAAGGCGAGTTACATGATCCCCCATGTTGT
GCAAAAAAGCGGTTAGCTCCTTCGGTCCTCCGATCGTTGTCAGAAGTAAGTTGGCCGCAGTGTTATCACT
CATGGTTATGGCAGCACTGCATAATTCTCTTACTGTCATGCCATCCGTAAGATGCTTTTCTGTGACTGGT
GAGTACTCAACCAAGTCATTCTGAGAATAGTGTATGCGGCGACCGAGTTGCTCTTGCCCGGCGTCAATAC
GGGATAATACCGCGCCACATAGCAGAACTTTAAAAGTGCTCATCATTGGAAAACGTTCTTCGGGGCGAAA
ACTCTCAAGGATCTTACCGCTGTTGAGATCCAGTTCGATGTAACCCACTCGTGCACCCAACTGATCTTCA
GCATCTTTTACTTTCACCAGCGTTTCTGGGTGAGCAAAAACAGGAAGGCAAAATGCCGCAAAAAAGGGAA
TAAGGGCGACACGGAAATGTTGAATACTCATACTCTTCCTTTTTCAATATTATTGAAGCATTTATCAGGG
TTATTGTCTCATGAGCGGATACATATTTGAATGTATTTAGAAAAATAAACAAATAGGGGTTCCGCGCACA
TTTCCCCGAAAAGTGCCACCTGAC
